Addgene plasmid #221026: MSCV-BRAF-V600E-IRES-mCherry
Purpose: Fluorescent reporter for expressing a segment of BRAF-V600E CDS
Depositing lab: Mohamed Fareh. Depositing organization: Peter MacCallum Cancer Institute. Publication: Principles of CRISPR-Cas13 mismatch intolerance enable selective silencing of point-mutated oncogenic RNA with single-base precision. Shembrey C, Yang R, Casan J, Hu W, Chen H, Singh GJ, Sadras T, Prasad K, Shortt J, Johnstone RW, Trapani JA, Ekert PG, Fareh M. Sci Adv. 2024 Dec 20;10(51):eadl0731. doi: 10.1126/sciadv.adl0731. Epub 2024 Dec 18. PubMed 39693429.
Backbone
  Vector backbone: MSCV-IRES-mCherry
  Vector type: Mammalian Expression, Retroviral
Growth in bacteria
  Bacterial resistance: Ampicillin, 100 μg/mL
  Growth temperature: 37°C
  Growth strain: NEB Stable
  Copy number: Unknown
Gene/Insert
  Gene/Insert name: BRAF V600E
  Species: H. sapiens (human)
  Entrez Gene: BRAF (a.k.a. B-RAF1, B-raf, BRAF-1, BRAF1, NS7, RAFB1)
Terms and licenses: Academic/Nonprofit Terms; Industry Terms: Not Available to Industry
Depositor comments: Please visit https://doi.org/10.1101/2023.09.26.557083 for bioRxiv preprint.
How to cite: MSCV-BRAF-V600E-IRES-mCherry was a gift from Mohamed Fareh (Addgene plasmid # 221026 ; http://n2t.net/addgene:221026 ; RRID:Addgene_221026)
