[The description below was written by a language model from this plasmid's Addgene catalogue record and pLannotate feature annotations shown in this document.]
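Description:
MSCV-BRAF-V600E-IRES-mCherry is a gammaretroviral mammalian expression plasmid built on the MSCV-IRES-mCherry backbone. It is propagated in E. coli through a high-copy ColE1/pUC-type origin and selected with ampicillin via the β-lactamase gene and its own promoter. The remaining bacterial annotations (fragments of TcR, lacZα, lacI, rop and bom, plus lac promoter/operator elements) appear to be non-functional remnants of earlier cloning vectors.

The retroviral cassette, annotated on the reverse strand of the 6,802 nt record, is flanked by murine embryonic stem cell virus 5' and 3' LTRs. Downstream of the 5' LTR lie the MESV Ψ packaging signal and a truncated MMLV gag region lacking its start codon, which together support encapsidation of the genomic RNA when gag, pol and env are provided in trans by packaging cells. No separate internal promoter is annotated, so transcription is presumably driven by the 5' LTR. The payload is short. An approximately 250 bp stretch, which the annotation tool matched by homology to mouse Araf, most likely corresponds to the human BRAF segment carrying the V600E mutation. This is consistent with the catalogue statement that only a segment of the coding sequence is expressed, not the full-length kinase. It is followed by a 3xHA epitope tag, then an EMCV IRES and mCherry, so the BRAF fragment and the red fluorescent protein are translated from one bicistronic transcript.

Because mCherry shares its mRNA with the mutant BRAF segment, fluorescence can serve as a readout of transcript abundance. The associated publication concerns single-base-selective silencing of point-mutated oncogenic RNAs with CRISPR-Cas13, which suggests use as a fluorescent target reporter for such knockdown, delivered by transfection or retroviral transduction.
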