Features (pLannotate 1.2.2; 21 found; start..end, strand, type, name):
    283..313     -  misc_feature   MCS (fragment): pUC18/19 multiple cloning site
    326..1035    -  CDS            mCherry (fragment): monomeric derivative of DsRed fluorescent protein (Shaner et al., 2004) mammalian codon-optimized
   1038..1598    -  misc_feature   IRES: internal ribosome entry site (IRES) of the encephalomyocarditis virus (EMCV)
   1625..1705    -  CDS            3xHA: three tandem HA epitope tags
   1691..1939    -  CDS            Araf (fragment): ARAF_MOUSE - Also known as A-raf, Araf1. Experimental evidence at protein level: Swiss-Prot protein existence level 1. Involved in the transduction of mitogenic signals from the cell membrane to the nucleus. May also regulate the TOR signaling cascade (By similarity). From Mus musculus (Mouse).
   1955..2371    -  CDS            gag (truncated): truncated Moloney murine leukemia virus (MMLV) gag gene lacking the start codon
   2438..2779    -  misc_feature   MESV Ψ: packaging signal of murine embryonic stem cell virus
   2843..3359    -  LTR            5' LTR: 5' long terminal repeat from murine embryonic stem cell virus
   3401..3499    -  CDS            env (fragment): murine leukemia virus gPr80 envelope polyprotein precursor; env; proteolytically cleaved into gp70SU and p15TM subunits
   3500..3701    +  CDS            TcR (fragment): tetracycline efflux protein; tet; confers resistance to tetracycline
   3701..3850    +  CDS            lacZα (fragment): LacZα fragment of β-galactosidase; lacZ fragment
   3856..3955    -  misc_feature   bom (fragment): basis of mobility region from pBR322
   4057..4092    -  CDS            rop (fragment): Rop protein, which maintains plasmids at low copy number; rop
   4187..4291    +  promoter       AmpR promoter: bla
   4292..5152    +  CDS            AmpR: β-lactamase; bla; confers resistance to ampicillin, carbenicillin, and related antibiotics
   5323..5911    +  rep_origin     ori: high-copy-number ColE1/pMB1/pBR322/pUC origin of replication
   6094..6186    +  CDS            lacI (fragment): lac repressor; lacI; The lac repressor binds to the lac operator to inhibit transcription in E. coli. This inhibition can be relieved by adding lactose or isopropyl-β-D-thiogalactopyranoside (IPTG).
   6199..6220    +  protein_bind   CAP binding site: CAP binding activates transcription in the presence of cAMP. E. coli catabolite activator protein
   6235..6265    +  promoter       lac promoter: promoter for the E. coli lac operon
   6273..6289    +  protein_bind   lac operator: The lac repressor binds to the lac operator to inhibit transcription in E. coli. This inhibition can be relieved by adding lactose or isopropyl-β-D-thiogalactopyranoside (IPTG). lac repressor encoded by lacI
   6451..163     -  LTR            3' LTR (across the origin): 3' long terminal repeat from murine embryonic stem cell virus
>Addgene plasmid #221026 | MSCV-BRAF-V600E-IRES-mCherry | addgene full sequence | sequence record 436934 | Addgene NGS Result
GCAGGAACTGCTTACCACAGATATCCTGTTTGGCCCATATTCTGCTGTCTCTCTGTTCCTAACCTTGATC
TGAACTTCTCTATTCTCAGTTATGTATTTTCCATGCCTTGCAAAATGGCGTTACTTAAGCTAGCTTGCCA
AACCTACAGGTGGGGTCTTTCATTCCCCCCTTTTTCTGGAGACTAAATAAAATCTTTTATTTTATCGATA
TCAGCGCTTTAAATTTGCGCATGCTAGCTATAGTTCTAGAGGTACCGGTTGTTAACGTTAGCCGGCTACC
TGAAGCTTGCATGCCTGCAGGTCGACTCTAGAGTCGCGGCCGCTTTACTTGTACAGCTCGTCCATGCCGC
CGGTGGAGTGGCGGCCCTCGGCGCGTTCGTACTGTTCCACGATGGTGTAGTCCTCGTTGTGGGAGGTGAT
GTCCAACTTGATGTTGACGTTGTAGGCGCCGGGCAGCTGCACGGGCTTCTTGGCCTTGTAGGTGGTCTTG
ACCTCAGCGTCGTAGTGGCCGCCGTCCTTCAGCTTCAGCCTCTGCTTGATCTCGCCCTTCAGGGCGCCGT
CCTCGGGGTACATCCGCTCGGAGGAGGCCTCCCAGCCCATGGTCTTCTTCTGCATTACGGGGCCGTCGGA
GGGGAAGTTGGTGCCGCGCAGCTTCACCTTGTAGATGAACTCGCCGTCCTGCAGGGAGGAGTCCTGGGTC
ACGGTCACCACGCCGCCGTCCTCGAAGTTCATCACGCGCTCCCACTTGAAGCCCTCGGGGAAGGACAGCT
TCAAGTAGTCGGGGATGTCGGCGGGGTGCTTCACGTAGGCCTTGGAGCCGTACATGAACTGAGGGGACAG
GATGTCCCAGGCGAAGGGCAGGGGGCCACCCTTGGTCACCTTCAGCTTGGCGGTCTGGGTGCCCTCGTAG
GGGCGGCCCTCGCCCTCGCCCTCGATCTCGAACTCGTGGCCGTTCACGGAGCCCTCCATGTGCACCTTGA
AGCGCATGAACTCCTTGATGATGGCCATGTTATCCTCCTCGTCCATGCTCACCATGGTATTATCGTGTTT
TTCAAAGGAAAACCACGTCCCCGTGGTTCGGGGGGCCTAGACGTTTTTTTAACCTCGACTAAACACATGT
AAAGCATGTGCACCGAGGCCCCAGATCAGATCCCATACAATGGGGTACCTTCTGGGCATCCTTCAGCCCC
TTGTTGAATACGCTTGAGGAGAGCCATTTGACTCTTTCCACAACTATCCAACTCACAACGTGGCACTGGG
GTTGTGCCGCCTTTGCAGGTGTATCTTATACACGTGGCTTTTGGCCGCAGAGGCACCTGTCGCCAGGTGG
GGGGTTCCGCTGCCTGCAAAGGGTCGCTACAGACGTTGTTTGTCTTCAAGAAGCTTCCAGAGGAACTGCT
TCCTTCACGACATTCAACAGACCTTGCATTCCTTTGGCGAGAGGGGAAAGACCCCTAGGAATGCTCGTCA
AGAAGACAGGGCCAGGTTTCCGGGCCCTCACATTGCCAAAAGACGGCAATATGGTGGAAAATAACATATA
GACAAACGCACACCGGCCTTATTCCAAGCGGCTTCGGCCAGTAACGTTAGGGGGGGGGCGGAATTGATCC
CGCTCGAGTTCTTAGGCATAGTCGGGGACATCATATGGGTATGCATAATCAGGCACGTCGTAGGGATAAG
CGTAATCTGGAACATCGTATGGGTAGGAACTACCTGATGACTGAAAGCTGTATGGATTTTTATCTTGCAT
TCTGATGACTTCTGGTGCCATCCACAAAATGGATCCAGACAACTGTTCAAACTGATGGGACCCACTCCAT
CGAGATTTCTCTGTAGCTAGACCAAAATCACCTATTTTTACTGTGAGGTCTTCATGAAGAAATATATTAT
TACTCTTGAGGTCTCTGTGGATGATTGACTTGGCGTGTAAGTAATCCATGGTGTGGCGAATTCCGGCGCC
TAGAGAAGGAGTGAGGGCTGGATAAAGGGAGGATCGAGGCGGGGTCGAACGAGGAGGTTCAAGGGGGAGA
GACGGGGCGGATGGAGGAAGAGGAGGCGGAGGCTTAGGGTGTACAAAGGGCTTGACCCAGGGAGGGGGGT
CAAAAGCCAAGGCTTCCCAGGTCACGATGTAGGGGACCTGGTCTGGGTGTCCATGCGGGCCAGGTGAAAA
GACCTTGATCTTAACCTGGGTGATGAGGTCTCGGTTAAAGGTGCCGTCTCGCGGCCATCCGACGTTAAAG
GTTGGCCATTCTGCAGAGCAGAAGGTAACCCAACGTCTCTTCTTGACATCTACCGACTGGTTGTGAGCGA
TCCGCTCGACATCTTTCCAGTGACCTAAGGTCAAACTTAAGGGAGTGGTAACAGTCTGGCCCTAATTTTC
AGACAAATACAGAAACACAGTCAGACAGAGACAACACAGAACGATGCTGCAGCGCTGCAGCAGACAAGAC
GCGCGGCTTCGGTTCCAAACCGAAAGCAAAAATTCAGACGGAGGCGGGAACTGTTTTAGGTTCTCGTCTC
CTACCAGAACCACATATCCTGACGGGGTCGGATTCCACATCGACTCCCTTCCTCAGGTCGGGCCACAAAA
ACGGCCCCCAAAGTCCCTGGGACGTCTCCCAGGGTTGCGGCCGGGTGTTCAGAACTCGTCAGTTCCACCA
CGGGTCCGCCAGATACAGAGCTAGTTAGCTAACTAGTACAGACGCAGGCGCAAACATTAGATGCCGGCAC
AAACACGCACAAAGACAGAGACAGACACGAAACGACCGCTGGCCAGCTTACCTCCCGGCGGGGGGGTCGG
TGGTCCCTGGGCAGGGGTCTCCAAATCTCGGTGGAACCTCCAAATGAAAGACCCCCGAGGTGGGCAGTCA
ATCAATCTGAGGAGACCCTCCCAAGGATCAGCGAGTCCACGATTCGGATGCAAACAGCAAGAGGCTTTAT
TGGGAATACGGGTACCCGGGCGACGCAGTCTATCGGAGGACTGGCGCGCCGAGTGAGGGGTTGTGGGCTC
TTTTATTGAGCTCGGGGAGCAGAAGCGCGCGAACAGAAGCGAGAAGCGAACTGATTGGTTAGTTCAAATA
AGGCACAGGGTCATTTCAGGTCCTTGGGGCACCCTGGAAACATCTGATGGTTCTCTAGAAACTGCTGAGG
GCGGGACCGCATCTGGGGACCATCTGTTCTTGGCCCTGAGCCGGGGCAGGAACTGCTTACCACAGATATC
CTGTTTGGCCCATATTCTGCTGTCTCTCTGTTCCTAACCTTGATCTGAACTTCTCTATTCTCAGTTATGT
ATTTTCCATGCCTTGCAAAATGGCGTTACTTAAGCTAGCTTGCCAAACCTACAGGTGGGGTCTTTCATTC
CCCCCTTTTTCTGGAGACTAAATAAAATCTTTTATTTTATCTATGGCTCGTACTCTATAGGCTTCAGCTG
GTGATATTGTTGAGTCAAAACTAGAGCCTGGACCACTGATATCCTGTCTTTAACAAATTGGACTAATCGC
CTCTACGCCGGACGCATCGTGGCCGGCATCACCGGCGCCACAGGTGCGGTTGCTGGCGCCTATATCGCCG
ACATCACCGATGGGGAAGATCGGGCTCGCCACTTCGGGCTCATGAGCGCTTGTTTCGGCGTGGGTATGGT
GGCAGGCCCCGTGGCCGGGGGACTGTTGGGCGCCATCTCCTTGCATGCACCATTCCTTGCGCCGTCGTTT
TACAACGTCGTGACTGGGAAAACCCTGGCGTTACCCAACTTAATCGCCTTGCAGCACATCCCCCTTTCGC
CAGCTGGCGTAATAGCGAAGAGGCCCGCACCGATCGCCCTTCCCAACAGTTGCGCAGCCTGAATGGCGAA
TGGCGCCTGATGCGGTATTTTCTCCTTACGCATCTGTGCGGTATTTCACACCGCATATGGTGCACTCTCA
GTACAATCTGCTCTGATGCCGCATAGTTAAGCCAGCCCCGACACCCGCCAACACCCGCTGACGCGCCCTG
ACGGGCTTGTCTGCTCCCGGCATCCGCTTACAGACAAGCTGTGACCGTCTCCGGGAGCTGCATGTGTCAG
AGGTTTTCACCGTCATCACCGAAACGCGCGAGACGAAAGGGCCTCGTGATACGCCTATTTTTATAGGTTA
ATGTCATGATAATAATGGTTTCTTAGACGTCAGGTGGCACTTTTCGGGGAAATGTGCGCGGAACCCCTAT
TTGTTTATTTTTCTAAATACATTCAAATATGTATCCGCTCATGAGACAATAACCCTGATAAATGCTTCAA
TAATATTGAAAAAGGAAGAGTATGAGTATTCAACATTTCCGTGTCGCCCTTATTCCCTTTTTTGCGGCAT
TTTGCCTTCCTGTTTTTGCTCACCCAGAAACGCTGGTGAAAGTAAAAGATGCTGAAGATCAGTTGGGTGC
ACGAGTGGGTTACATCGAACTGGATCTCAACAGCGGTAAGATCCTTGAGAGTTTTCGCCCCGAAGAACGT
TTTCCAATGATGAGCACTTTTAAAGTTCTGCTATGTGGCGCGGTATTATCCCGTATTGACGCCGGGCAAG
AGCAACTCGGTCGCCGCATACACTATTCTCAGAATGACTTGGTTGAGTACTCACCAGTCACAGAAAAGCA
TCTTACGGATGGCATGACAGTAAGAGAATTATGCAGTGCTGCCATAACCATGAGTGATAACACTGCGGCC
AACTTACTTCTGACAACGATCGGAGGACCGAAGGAGCTAACCGCTTTTTTGCACAACATGGGGGATCATG
TAACTCGCCTTGATCGTTGGGAACCGGAGCTGAATGAAGCCATACCAAACGACGAGCGTGACACCACGAT
GCCTGTAGCAATGGCAACAACGTTGCGCAAACTATTAACTGGCGAACTACTTACTCTAGCTTCCCGGCAA
CAATTAATAGACTGGATGGAGGCGGATAAAGTTGCAGGACCACTTCTGCGCTCGGCCCTTCCGGCTGGCT
GGTTTATTGCTGATAAATCTGGAGCCGGTGAGCGTGGGTCTCGCGGTATCATTGCAGCACTGGGGCCAGA
TGGTAAGCCCTCCCGTATCGTAGTTATCTACACGACGGGGAGTCAGGCAACTATGGATGAACGAAATAGA
CAGATCGCTGAGATAGGTGCCTCACTGATTAAGCATTGGTAACTGTCAGACCAAGTTTACTCATATATAC
TTTAGATTGATTTAAAACTTCATTTTTAATTTAAAAGGATCTAGGTGAAGATCCTTTTTGATAATCTCAT
GACCAAAATCCCTTAACGTGAGTTTTCGTTCCACTGAGCGTCAGACCCCGTAGAAAAGATCAAAGGATCT
TCTTGAGATCCTTTTTTTCTGCGCGTAATCTGCTGCTTGCAAACAAAAAAACCACCGCTACCAGCGGTGG
TTTGTTTGCCGGATCAAGAGCTACCAACTCTTTTTCCGAAGGTAACTGGCTTCAGCAGAGCGCAGATACC
AAATACTGTTCTTCTAGTGTAGCCGTAGTTAGGCCACCACTTCAAGAACTCTGTAGCACCGCCTACATAC
CTCGCTCTGCTAATCCTGTTACCAGTGGCTGCTGCCAGTGGCGATAAGTCGTGTCTTACCGGGTTGGACT
CAAGACGATAGTTACCGGATAAGGCGCAGCGGTCGGGCTGAACGGGGGGTTCGTGCACACAGCCCAGCTT
GGAGCGAACGACCTACACCGAACTGAGATACCTACAGCGTGAGCTATGAGAAAGCGCCACGCTTCCCGAA
GGGAGAAAGGCGGACAGGTATCCGGTAAGCGGCAGGGTCGGAACAGGAGAGCGCACGAGGGAGCTTCCAG
GGGGAAACGCCTGGTATCTTTATAGTCCTGTCGGGTTTCGCCACCTCTGACTTGAGCGTCGATTTTTGTG
ATGCTCGTCAGGGGGGCGGAGCCTATGGAAAAACGCCAGCAACGCGGCCTTTTTACGGTTCCTGGCCTTT
TGCTGGCCTTTTGCTCACATGTTCTTTCCTGCGTTATCCCCTGATTCTGTGGATAACCGTATTACCGCCT
TTGAGTGAGCTGATACCGCTCGCCGCAGCCGAACGACCGAGCGCAGCGAGTCAGTGAGCGAGGAAGCGGA
AGAGCGCCCAATACGCAAACCGCCTCTCCCCGCGCGTTGGCCGATTCATTAATGCAGCTGGCACGACAGG
TTTCCCGACTGGAAAGCGGGCAGTGAGCGCAACGCAATTAATGTGAGTTAGCTCACTCATTAGGCACCCC
AGGCTTTACACTTTATGCTTCCGGCTCGTATGTTGTGTGGAATTGTGAGCGGATAACAATTTCACAATTC
TCCCCAGCTCTTTCTGCGCTGTCCATAATGAACTATTTCAGGAGTATTGGAGTATGTGGATTCAAAACAG
TGGCTAATTGAGTCAGGATTACTTAATATTCGACTCCTACCCTCAGAATGTTGTTCTCCAACTTCAAGAA
ACTGTTACCCATGAAAGACCCCCGCTGACGGGTAGTCAATCACTCAGAGGAGACCCTCCCAAGGAACAGC
GAGACCACAAGTCGGATGCAACTGCAAGAGGGTTTATTGGATACACGGGTACCCGGGCGACGCAGTCTAT
CGGAGGACTGGCGCGCCGAGTGAGGGGTTGTGGGCTCTTTTATTGAGCTCGGGGAGCAGAAGCGCGCGAA
CAGAAGCGAGAAGCGAACTGATTGGTTAGTTCAAATAAGGCACAGGGTCATTTCAGGTCCTTGGGGCACC
CTGGAAACATCTGATGGTTCTCTAGAAACTGCTGAGGGCGGGACCGCATCTGGGGACCATCTGTTCTTGG
CCCTGAGCCGGG
